Addgene plasmid #237620: pRK5_msfGFP-HMGB1-Mut-FtoA
Purpose: For overexpression of msfGFP-HMGB1-Mut-FtoA
Depositing lab: Denes Hnisz. Depositing organization: Max Planck Institute for Molecular Genetics. Publication: Probing condensate microenvironments with a micropeptide killswitch. Zhang Y, Stoppelkamp I, Fernandez-Pernas P, Allram M, Charman M, Magalhaes AP, Piedavent-Salomon M, Sommer G, Sung YC, Meyer K, Grams N, Halko E, Dongre S, Meierhofer D, Malszycki M, Ilik IA, Aktas T, Kraushar ML, Vastenhouw N, Weitzman MD, Grebien F, Niskanen H, Hnisz D. Nature. 2025 Jun 4. doi: 10.1038/s41586-025-09141-5. PubMed 40468084.
Backbone
  Vector backbone: pRK5
  Vector type: Mammalian Expression
Growth in bacteria
  Bacterial resistance: Ampicillin, 100 μg/mL
  Growth temperature: 37°C
  Growth strain: DH5alpha
  Copy number: High Copy
Gene/Insert
  Gene/Insert name: HMGB1-Mut-FtoA
  Species: H. sapiens (human)
  Mutation: F to A
  Entrez Gene: HMGB1 (a.k.a. HMG-1, HMG1, HMG3, SBP-1)
  Tag / fusion protein: msfGFP (N terminal on insert)
  Cloning method: Gibson Cloning
Terms and licenses: Academic/Nonprofit Terms; Industry Terms: Not Available to Industry
How to cite: pRK5_msfGFP-HMGB1-Mut-FtoA was a gift from Denes Hnisz (Addgene plasmid # 237620 ; http://n2t.net/addgene:237620 ; RRID:Addgene_237620)
