[The description below was written by a language model from this plasmid's Addgene catalogue record and pLannotate feature annotations shown in this document.]
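Description:
pRK5_msfGFP-HMGB1-Mut-FtoA is a mammalian expression plasmid built on the pRK5 backbone for overexpressing a fluorescently tagged mutant of human HMGB1. It is propagated in E. coli as a high-copy plasmid through a ColE1/pUC-type origin and selected with ampicillin via the β-lactamase (AmpR) gene and its own promoter. The backbone also carries an M13 phage origin for single-stranded DNA production, an SP6 promoter upstream of the insert that could support in vitro transcription, and assorted remnants of older cloning vectors (fragments of lacZα, lacI, rop and bom, plus a lac promoter/operator region) that have no evident role in the construct's function. No mammalian selection marker is annotated, which points to transient transfection as the likely mode of use.

The expression cassette is driven by the human cytomegalovirus immediate early enhancer and promoter, followed by a fragment of CMV intron A and a short sequence annotated as a partial IgH signal sequence, which is typical of the pRK5 leader region. The open reading frame begins with a GFP-family coding sequence, which the automated annotation matched to SiriusGFP but which the catalogue entry identifies as msfGFP, fused at the N terminus of HMGB1. The HMGB1 portion is annotated by similarity to the bovine orthologue, although the record states it is human, and it is listed as a variant ("Mut") carrying phenylalanine-to-alanine substitutions; the record does not define the underlying "Mut" form or specify which residues are changed. An SV40 polyadenylation signal terminates the transcript, and an SV40 enhancer/early promoter region lies downstream. The associated publication concerns probing condensate microenvironments, so the fusion is presumably used to image the behaviour of this mutant in live cells.
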