Features (pLannotate 1.2.2; 21 found; start..end, strand, type, name):
     14..393     +  enhancer       CMV enhancer: human cytomegalovirus immediate early enhancer
    394..597     +  promoter       CMV promoter: human cytomegalovirus (CMV) immediate early promoter
    733..776     +  intron         CMV intron (fragment): modified intron A from human cytomegalovirus
    828..846     +  promoter       SP6 promoter: promoter for bacteriophage SP6 RNA polymerase
    850..887     +  CDS            IgH signal sequence (fragment): signal sequence from the mouse immunoglobulin heavy chain variable region
    939..1653    +  CDS            SiriusGFP (fragment): enhanced GFP (EGFP) derivative that exhibits robust folding and enhanced photostability (Zhong et al., 2019) mammalian codon-optimized
   1659..2201    +  CDS            HMGB1 (fragment): HMGB1_BOVIN - Also known as HMG1. Experimental evidence at protein level: Swiss-Prot protein existence level 1. In the extracellular compartment (following either active secretion or passive release)involved in regulation of the inflammatory response. Fully reduced HGMB1 (which subsequently gets oxidized after release) in association with CXCL12 mediates the recruitment of inflammatory cells during the initial phase of tissue injury; the CXCL12:HMGB1 complex triggers CXCR4 homodimerization (By similarity). Induces the migration of monocyte-derived immature dendritic cells and seems to regulate
   2373..2507    +  polyA_signal   SV40 poly(A) signal: SV40 polyadenylation signal
   2576..2933    +  promoter       SV40 promoter: SV40 enhancer and early promoter
   2952..3106    +  CDS            lacZα (fragment): LacZα fragment of β-galactosidase; lacZ fragment
   3112..3163    -  misc_feature   bom (fragment): basis of mobility region from pBR322
   3182..3562    +  rep_origin     M13 ori (sequence partly withheld): M13 bacteriophage origin of replication; arrow indicates direction of (+) strand synthesis
   3638..3687    -  misc_feature   bom (fragment): basis of mobility region from pBR322
   3789..3824    -  CDS            rop (fragment): Rop protein, which maintains plasmids at low copy number; rop
   3919..4023    +  promoter       AmpR promoter: bla
   4024..4884    +  CDS            AmpR: β-lactamase; bla; confers resistance to ampicillin, carbenicillin, and related antibiotics
   5055..5643    +  rep_origin     ori: high-copy-number ColE1/pMB1/pBR322/pUC origin of replication
   5826..5918    +  CDS            lacI (fragment): lac repressor; lacI; The lac repressor binds to the lac operator to inhibit transcription in E. coli. This inhibition can be relieved by adding lactose or isopropyl-β-D-thiogalactopyranoside (IPTG).
   5931..5952    +  protein_bind   CAP binding site: CAP binding activates transcription in the presence of cAMP. E. coli catabolite activator protein
   5967..5997    +  promoter       lac promoter: promoter for the E. coli lac operon
   6005..6021    +  protein_bind   lac operator: The lac repressor binds to the lac operator to inhibit transcription in E. coli. This inhibition can be relieved by adding lactose or isopropyl-β-D-thiogalactopyranoside (IPTG). lac repressor encoded by lacI
>Addgene plasmid #237620 | pRK5_msfGFP-HMGB1-Mut-FtoA | addgene full sequence | sequence record 471763 | Addgene NGS Result
TTCGAGCTCGCCCGACATTGATTATTGACTAGTTATTAATAGTAATCAATTACGGGGTCATTAGTTCATA
GCCCATATATGGAGTTCCGCGTTACATAACTTACGGTAAATGGCCCGCCTGGCTGACCGCCCAACGACCC
CCGCCCATTGACGTCAATAATGACGTATGTTCCCATAGTAACGCCAATAGGGACTTTCCATTGACGTCAA
TGGGTGGAGTATTTACGGTAAACTGCCCACTTGGCAGTACATCAAGTGTATCATATGCCAAGTACGCCCC
CTATTGACGTCAATGACGGTAAATGGCCCGCCTGGCATTATGCCCAGTACATGACCTTATGGGACTTTCC
TACTTGGCAGTACATCTACGTATTAGTCATCGCTATTACCATGGTGATGCGGTTTTGGCAGTACATCAAT
GGGCGTGGATAGCGGTTTGACTCACGGGGATTTCCAAGTCTCCACCCCATTGACGTCAATGGGAGTTTGT
TTTGGCACCAAAATCAACGGGACTTTCCAAAATGTCGTAACAACTCCGCCCCATTGACGCAAATGGGCGG
TAGGCGTGTACGGTGGGAGGTCTATATAAGCAGAGCTCGTTTAGTGAACCGTCAGATCGCCTGGAGACGC
CATCCACGCTGTTTTGACCTCCATAGAAGACACCGGGACCGATCCAGCCTCCGCGGCCGGGAACGGTGCA
TTGGAACGCGGATTCCCCGTGCCAAGAGTGACGTAAGTACCGCCTATAGAGTCTATAGGCCCACCCCCTT
GGCTTCGTTAGAACGCGGCTACAATTAATACATAACCTTATGTATCATACACATACGATTTAGGTGACAC
TATAGAATAACATCCACTTTGCCTTTCTCTCCACAGGTGTCCACTCCCAGGTCCAACTGCACCTCGGTTC
TATCGATTGAATTCGTACCGGTGCCACCATGGTGAGCAAGGGCGAGGAGCTGTTCACCGGGGTGGTGCCC
ATCCTGGTCGAGCTGGACGGCGACGTAAACGGCCACAAGTTCAGCGTGCGCGGCGAGGGCGAGGGCGATG
CCACCAACGGCAAGCTGACCCTGAAGTTCATCTGCACCACCGGCAAGCTGCCCGTGCCCTGGCCCACCCT
CGTGACCACCCTGACCTACGGCGTGCAGTGCTTCAGCCGCTACCCCGACCACATGAAGCAGCACGACTTC
TTCAAGTCCGCCATGCCCGAAGGCTACGTCCAGGAGCGCACCATCTCCTTCAAGGACGACGGCACCTACA
AGACCCGCGCCGAGGTGAAGTTCGAGGGCGACACCCTGGTGAACCGCATCGAGCTGAAGGGCATCGACTT
CAAGGAGGACGGCAACATCCTGGGGCACAAGCTGGAGTACAACTTCAACAGCCACAACGTCTATATCACG
GCCGACAAGCAGAAGAACGGCATCAAGGCGAACTTCAAGATCCGCCACAACGTCGAGGACGGCAGCGTGC
AGCTCGCCGACCACTACCAGCAGAACACCCCCATCGGCGACGGCCCCGTGCTGCTGCCCGACAACCACTA
CCTGAGCACCCAGTCCAAGCTGAGCAAAGACCCCAACGAGAAGCGCGATCACATGGTCCTGCTGGAGTTC
GTGACCGCCGCCGGGATCACTCTCGGCATGGACGAGCTGTACACGGCGATGGGCAAAGGAGATCCTAAGA
AGCCGAGAGGCAAAATGTCATCATATGCATTTTTTGTGCAAACTTGTCGGGAGGAGCATAAGAAGAAGCA
CCCAGATGCTTCAGTCAACTTCTCAGAGTTTTCTAAGAAGTGCTCAGAGAGGTGGAAGACCATGTCTGCT
AAAGAGAAAGGAAAATTTGAAGATATGGCAAAAGCGGACAAGGCCCGTTATGAAAGAGAAATGAAAACCT
ATATCCCTCCCAAAGGGGAGACAAAAAAGAAGTTCAAGGATCCCAATGCACCCAAGAGGCCTCCTTCGGC
CTTCTTCCTCTTCTGCTCTGAGTATCGCCCAAAAATCAAAGGAGAACATCCTGGCCTGTCCATTGGTGAT
GTTGCGAAGAAACTGGGAGAGATGTGGAATAACACTGCTGCAGATGACAAGCAGCCTTATGAAAAGAAGG
CTGCGAAGCTGAAGGAAAAATATGAAAAGGATATTGCTGCATATCGAGCTAAAGGAAAGCCTGATGCAGC
AAAAAAGGGAGTTGTCAAGGCTGAAAAAAGCAAGAAAAGGAAGAGGAGGAAGATGAGGAAGATGAAGAGG
ATGAGGAGGAGGAGGAAGATGAAGAAGATGAAGATGAAGAAGAAGATGATGATGATGAATAAGTTGGTTC
TAGCGCAGGCTGCTGCTTCCTGTCTATAAAGTCGACCTGCAGAAGCTTGGCCGCCATGGCCCAACTTGTT
TATTGCAGCTTATAATGGTTACAAATAAAGCAATAGCATCACAAATTTCACAAATAAAGCATTTTTTTCA
CTGCATTCTAGTTGTGGTTTGTCCAAACTCATCAATGTATCTTATCATGTCTGGATCGGGAATTAATTCG
GCGCAGCACCATGGCCTGAAATAACCTCTGAAAGAGGAACTTGGTTAGGTACCTTCTGAGGCGGAAAGAA
CCAGCTGTGGAATGTGTGTCAGTTAGGGTGTGGAAAGTCCCCAGGCTCCCCAGCAGGCAGAAGTATGCAA
AGCATGCATCTCAATTAGTCAGCAACCAGGTGTGGAAAGTCCCCAGGCTCCCCAGCAGGCAGAAGTATGC
AAAGCATGCATCTCAATTAGTCAGCAACCATAGTCCCGCCCCTAACTCCGCCCATCCCGCCCCTAACTCC
GCCCAGTTCCGCCCATTCTCCGCCCCATGGCTGACTAATTTTTTTTATTTATGCAGAGGCCGAGGCCGCC
TCGGCCTCTGAGCTATTCCAGAAGTAGTGAGGAGGCTTTTTTGGAGGCCTAGGCTTTTGCAAAAAGCTGT
TAACAGCTTGGCACTGGCCGTCGTTTTACAACGTCGTGACTGGGAAAACCCTGGCGTTACCCAACTTAAT
CGCCTTGCAGCACATCCCCCTTTCGCCAGCTGGCGTAATAGCGAAGAGGCCCGCACCGATCGCCCTTCCC
AACAGTTGCGCAGCCTGAATGGCGAATGGCGCCTGATGCGGTATTTTCTCCTTACGCATCTGTGCGGTAT
TTCACACCGCATA
[142 nt withheld, positions 3164-3305]
C
[141 nt withheld, positions 3307-3447]
CCTTTGACGTTGGAGTCCACGTTCTTT
[37 nt withheld, positions 3475-3511]
ACCCTATCTCGGGCTATTCTTTTGATTTATAAGGGATTTTGCCGATTTCGGCCTATTGGTTAAAAAATGA
GCTGATTTAACAAAAATTTAACGCGAATTTTAACAAAATATTAACGTTTACAATTTTATGGTGCACTCTC
AGTACAATCTGCTCTGATGCCGCATAGTTAAGCCAGCCCCGACACCCGCCAACACCCGCTGACGCGCCCT
GACGGGCTTGTCTGCTCCCGGCATCCGCTTACAGACAAGCTGTGACCGTCTCCGGGAGCTGCATGTGTCA
GAGGTTTTCACCGTCATCACCGAAACGCGCGAGACGAAAGGGCCTCGTGATACGCCTATTTTTATAGGTT
AATGTCATGATAATAATGGTTTCTTAGACGTCAGGTGGCACTTTTCGGGGAAATGTGCGCGGAACCCCTA
TTTGTTTATTTTTCTAAATACATTCAAATATGTATCCGCTCATGAGACAATAACCCTGATAAATGCTTCA
ATAATATTGAAAAAGGAAGAGTATGAGTATTCAACATTTCCGTGTCGCCCTTATTCCCTTTTTTGCGGCA
TTTTGCCTTCCTGTTTTTGCTCACCCAGAAACGCTGGTGAAAGTAAAAGATGCTGAAGATCAGTTGGGTG
CACGAGTGGGTTACATCGAACTGGATCTCAACAGCGGTAAGATCCTTGAGAGTTTTCGCCCCGAAGAACG
TTTTCCAATGATGAGCACTTTTAAAGTTCTGCTATGTGGCGCGGTATTATCCCGTATTGACGCCGGGCAA
GAGCAACTCGGTCGCCGCATACACTATTCTCAGAATGACTTGGTTGAGTACTCACCAGTCACAGAAAAGC
ATCTTACGGATGGCATGACAGTAAGAGAATTATGCAGTGCTGCCATAACCATGAGTGATAACACTGCGGC
CAACTTACTTCTGACAACGATCGGAGGACCGAAGGAGCTAACCGCTTTTTTGCACAACATGGGGGATCAT
GTAACTCGCCTTGATCGTTGGGAACCGGAGCTGAATGAAGCCATACCAAACGACGAGCGTGACACCACGA
TGCCTGTAGCAATGGCAACAACGTTGCGCAAACTATTAACTGGCGAACTACTTACTCTAGCTTCCCGGCA
ACAATTAATAGACTGGATGGAGGCGGATAAAGTTGCAGGACCACTTCTGCGCTCGGCCCTTCCGGCTGGC
TGGTTTATTGCTGATAAATCTGGAGCCGGTGAGCGTGGGTCTCGCGGTATCATTGCAGCACTGGGGCCAG
ATGGTAAGCCCTCCCGTATCGTAGTTATCTACACGACGGGGAGTCAGGCAACTATGGATGAACGAAATAG
ACAGATCGCTGAGATAGGTGCCTCACTGATTAAGCATTGGTAACTGTCAGACCAAGTTTACTCATATATA
CTTTAGATTGATTTAAAACTTCATTTTTAATTTAAAAGGATCTAGGTGAAGATCCTTTTTGATAATCTCA
TGACCAAAATCCCTTAACGTGAGTTTTCGTTCCACTGAGCGTCAGACCCCGTAGAAAAGATCAAAGGATC
TTCTTGAGATCCTTTTTTTCTGCGCGTAATCTGCTGCTTGCAAACAAAAAAACCACCGCTACCAGCGGTG
GTTTGTTTGCCGGATCAAGAGCTACCAACTCTTTTTCCGAAGGTAACTGGCTTCAGCAGAGCGCAGATAC
CAAATACTGTTCTTCTAGTGTAGCCGTAGTTAGGCCACCACTTCAAGAACTCTGTAGCACCGCCTACATA
CCTCGCTCTGCTAATCCTGTTACCAGTGGCTGCTGCCAGTGGCGATAAGTCGTGTCTTACCGGGTTGGAC
TCAAGACGATAGTTACCGGATAAGGCGCAGCGGTCGGGCTGAACGGGGGGTTCGTGCACACAGCCCAGCT
TGGAGCGAACGACCTACACCGAACTGAGATACCTACAGCGTGAGCTATGAGAAAGCGCCACGCTTCCCGA
AGGGAGAAAGGCGGACAGGTATCCGGTAAGCGGCAGGGTCGGAACAGGAGAGCGCACGAGGGAGCTTCCA
GGGGGAAACGCCTGGTATCTTTATAGTCCTGTCGGGTTTCGCCACCTCTGACTTGAGCGTCGATTTTTGT
GATGCTCGTCAGGGGGGCGGAGCCTATGGAAAAACGCCAGCAACGCGGCCTTTTTACGGTTCCTGGCCTT
TTGCTGGCCTTTTGCTCACATGTTCTTTCCTGCGTTATCCCCTGATTCTGTGGATAACCGTATTACCGCC
TTTGAGTGAGCTGATACCGCTCGCCGCAGCCGAACGACCGAGCGCAGCGAGTCAGTGAGCGAGGAAGCGG
AAGAGCGCCCAATACGCAAACCGCCTCTCCCCGCGCGTTGGCCGATTCATTAATGCAGCTGGCACGACAG
GTTTCCCGACTGGAAAGCGGGCAGTGAGCGCAACGCAATTAATGTGAGTTAGCTCACTCATTAGGCACCC
CAGGCTTTACACTTTATGCTTCCGGCTCGTATGTTGTGTGGAATTGTGAGCGGATAACAATTTCACACAG
GAAACAGCTATGACATGATTACGAATTAA
